Addgene plasmid #146148: pT7-EGFP-C1-tubgenomic-PTC130_D
Purpose: Mammalian Expression of tubgenomic-PTC130
Depositing lab: Elisa Izaurralde. Depositing organization: Max Planck Institute for Developmental Biology. Publication: Nonsense-mediated mRNA decay effectors are essential for zebrafish embryonic development and survival. Wittkopp N, Huntzinger E, Weiler C, Saulière J, Schmidt S, Sonawane M, Izaurralde E. Mol Cell Biol. 2009 Jul . 29(13):3517-28. 10.1128/MCB.00177-09 PubMed 19414594.
Backbone
  Vector backbone: Unknown
  Vector type: Mammalian Expression
Growth in bacteria
  Bacterial resistance: Kanamycin, 50 μg/mL
  Growth temperature: 37°C
  Growth strain: DH5alpha
  Copy number: High Copy
Gene/Insert
  Gene/Insert name: tubgenomic-PTC130
  Species: D. rerio (zebrafish)
  Cloning method: Unknown
Terms and licenses: Academic/Nonprofit Terms; Industry Terms: Not Available to Industry
Depositor comments: genomic DNA extracted from NCBI Sequence: NW_003335288.1 Plasmids from this collection were made available to the research community and donated after the lab closed. Please note that the sequence provided by the depositing laboratory may be theoretical/predicted or based on Sanger sequencing results. There may be discrepancies between sequencing results obtained by Addgene and the depositor sequence. If an Addgene verified sequence is not available, please contact before placing your order to request that our lab fully sequence the plasmid.
How to cite: pT7-EGFP-C1-tubgenomic-PTC130_D was a gift from Elisa Izaurralde (Addgene plasmid # 146148 ; http://n2t.net/addgene:146148 ; RRID:Addgene_146148)
