[The description below was written by a language model from this plasmid's Addgene catalogue record and pLannotate feature annotations shown in this document.]
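Description:
pT7-EGFP-C1-tubgenomic-PTC130_D is an 8.2 kb mammalian expression plasmid. The catalogue lists its backbone as unknown, but the name and annotated features match an EGFP-C1-type vector modified to carry a T7 promoter. It is propagated in E. coli at high copy from a ColE1/pUC-type origin and selected with kanamycin. The NeoR/KanR (Tn5 aminoglycoside phosphotransferase) cassette is driven by both a bacterial bla promoter and the SV40 early promoter and ends in the HSV TK polyadenylation signal, so it can also confer G418 resistance in mammalian cells. An f1 origin is also present.

The expression unit consists of the CMV immediate-early enhancer and promoter, then a T7 promoter that would permit in vitro transcription, then the EGFP coding sequence. A short multiple-cloning-site linker joins EGFP to the insert, and the SV40 poly(A) signal closes the unit. The insert is a zebrafish tubulin genomic fragment. The annotation tool picks it up as four separated blocks with homology to mammalian beta-tubulin (TUBB4B), which is consistent with exons interrupted by introns that must be spliced after transcription. The name indicates a premature termination codon, presumably at codon 130, although the record does not describe the mutation. An intron-containing transcript with an early stop codon upstream of exon junctions is the classic design for a nonsense-mediated mRNA decay reporter, and this fits the associated work on NMD effectors in zebrafish.

Several very short annotated hits (HIV-1 LTR, dU6-3 promoter, bGH poly(A), ble and large T antigen fragments) are probably incidental matches or backbone remnants rather than functional elements. The depositor sequence may be theoretical rather than fully verified.
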