Features (pLannotate 1.2.2; 23 found; start..end, strand, type, name):
      9..312     +  enhancer       CMV enhancer: human cytomegalovirus immediate early enhancer
    313..516     +  promoter       CMV promoter: human cytomegalovirus (CMV) immediate early promoter
    512..545     +  LTR            5' LTR (truncated) (fragment): truncated 5' long terminal repeat (LTR) from HIV-1
    561..579     +  promoter       T7 promoter: promoter for bacteriophage T7 RNA polymerase
    613..1329    +  CDS            EGFP: EGFP is a basic (constitutively fluorescent) green fluorescent protein published in 1996, derived from Aequorea victoria. It is reported to be a rapidly-maturing weak dimer with moderate acid sensitivity.
   1330..1380    +  misc_feature   MCS (fragment): multiple cloning site
   1381..1437    +  CDS            TUBB4B (fragment): TBB4B_MESAU - Also known as TUBB2C. Experimental evidence at protein level: Swiss-Prot protein existence level 1. Tubulin is the major constituent of microtubules. It binds two moles of GTP, one at an exchangeable site on the beta chain and one at a non-exchangeable site on the alpha chain (By similarity). From Mesocricetus auratus (Golden hamster).
   2385..2498    +  CDS            TUBB4B (fragment): TBB4B_MESAU - Also known as TUBB2C. Experimental evidence at protein level: Swiss-Prot protein existence level 1. Tubulin is the major constituent of microtubules. It binds two moles of GTP, one at an exchangeable site on the beta chain and one at a non-exchangeable site on the alpha chain (By similarity). From Mesocricetus auratus (Golden hamster).
   2557..2574    -  promoter       dU6-3 promoter (fragment): RNA polymerase III promoter for Drosophila U6-3 snRNA (Port et al., 2014)
   2626..2739    +  CDS            TUBB4B (fragment): TBB4B_MESAU - Also known as TUBB2C. Experimental evidence at protein level: Swiss-Prot protein existence level 1. Tubulin is the major constituent of microtubules. It binds two moles of GTP, one at an exchangeable site on the beta chain and one at a non-exchangeable site on the alpha chain (By similarity). From Mesocricetus auratus (Golden hamster).
   3745..4812    +  CDS            TUBB4B (fragment): TBB4B_HUMAN - Also known as TUBB2C. Experimental evidence at protein level: Swiss-Prot protein existence level 1. Tubulin is the major constituent of microtubules. It binds two moles of GTP, one at an exchangeable site on the beta chain and one at a non-exchangeable site on the alpha chain. From Homo sapiens (Human).
   4816..4841    +  misc_feature   MCS (fragment): multiple cloning site
   4853..4937    +  CDS            large T antigen (fragment): large T antigen from SV40 (simian virus 40)
   4960..5081    +  polyA_signal   SV40 poly(A) signal: SV40 polyadenylation signal
   5115..5543    -  rep_origin     f1 ori (sequence partly withheld): f1 bacteriophage origin of replication; arrow indicates direction of (+) strand synthesis
   5570..5674    +  promoter       AmpR promoter: bla
   5676..6033    +  promoter       SV40 promoter: SV40 enhancer and early promoter
   6068..6862    +  CDS            NeoR/KanR: aminoglycoside phosphotransferase from Tn5; aph(3')-II (or nptII); confers resistance to neomycin, kanamycin, and G418 (Geneticin®)
   6883..7035    +  CDS            ble (fragment): BLE_KLEPN - Experimental evidence at protein level: Swiss-Prot protein existence level 1. Binding protein with a strong affinity to the bleomycin family of antibiotics. Binds to CL990; an antimitotic-antibiotic compound. From Klebsiella pneumoniae.
   7094..7141    +  polyA_signal   HSV TK poly(A) signal: herpes simplex virus thymidine kinase polyadenylation signal (Cole and Stacy, 1985)
   7232..7248    -  polyA_signal   bGH poly(A) signal (fragment): bovine growth hormone polyadenylation signal
   7470..8058    +  rep_origin     ori: high-copy-number ColE1/pMB1/pBR322/pUC origin of replication
   8173..8224    +  enhancer       CMV enhancer (fragment): human cytomegalovirus immediate early enhancer
>Addgene plasmid #146148 | pT7-EGFP-C1-tubgenomic-PTC130_D | depositor full sequence | sequence record 288593 | Full Sequence
GAGTTCCGCGTTACATAACTTACGGTAAATGGCCCGCCTGGCTGACCGCCCAACGACCCCCGCCCATTGA
CGTCAATAATGACGTATGTTCCCATAGTAACGCCAATAGGGACTTTCCATTGACGTCAATGGGTGGAGTA
TTTACGGTAAACTGCCCACTTGGCAGTACATCAAGTGTATCATATGCCAAGTACGCCCCCTATTGACGTC
AATGACGGTAAATGGCCCGCCTGGCATTATGCCCAGTACATGACCTTATGGGACTTTCCTACTTGGCAGT
ACATCTACGTATTAGTCATCGCTATTACCATGGTGATGCGGTTTTGGCAGTACATCAATGGGCGTGGATA
GCGGTTTGACTCACGGGGATTTCCAAGTCTCCACCCCATTGACGTCAATGGGAGTTTGTTTTGGCACCAA
AATCAACGGGACTTTCCAAAATGTCGTAACAACTCCGCCCCATTGACGCAAATGGGCGGTAGGCGTGTAC
GGTGGGAGGTCTATATAAGCAGAGCTCTCTGGCTAACTAGAGAACCCACTGCTTACTGGCTTATCGAAAT
TAATACGACTCACTATAGGGAGACCCAAGCTCTAGCGCTACCGGTCGCCACCATGGTGAGCAAGGGCGAG
GAGCTGTTCACCGGGGTGGTGCCCATCCTGGTCGAGCTGGACGGCGACGTAAACGGCCACAAGTTCAGCG
TGTCCGGCGAGGGCGAGGGCGATGCCACCTACGGCAAGCTGACCCTGAAGTTCATCTGCACCACCGGCAA
GCTGCCCGTGCCCTGGCCCACCCTCGTGACCACCCTGACCTACGGCGTGCAGTGCTTCAGCCGCTACCCC
GACCACATGAAGCAGCACGACTTCTTCAAGTCCGCCATGCCCGAAGGCTACGTCCAGGAGCGCACCATCT
TCTTCAAGGACGACGGCAACTACAAGACCCGCGCCGAGGTGAAGTTCGAGGGCGACACCCTGGTGAACCG
CATCGAGCTGAAGGGCATCGACTTCAAGGAGGACGGCAACATCCTGGGGCACAAGCTGGAGTACAACTAC
AACAGCCACAACGTCTATATCATGGCCGACAAGCAGAAGAACGGCATCAAGGTGAACTTCAAGATCCGCC
ACAACATCGAGGACGGCAGCGTGCAGCTCGCCGACCACTACCAGCAGAACACCCCCATCGGCGACGGCCC
CGTGCTGCTGCCCGACAACCACTACCTGAGCACCCAGTCCGCCCTGAGCAAAGACCCCAACGAGAAGCGC
GATCACATGGTCCTGCTGGAGTTCGTGACCGCCGCCGGGATCACTCTCGGCATGGACGAGCTGTACAAGT
CCGGACTCAGATCTCGAGCTCAAGCTTCGAATTCTGCAGTCGACGGTACCATGAGGGAGATCGTGCATTT
ACAGGCTGGACAGTGCGGCAACCAGATTGGTGCCAAGGTAGGAAATGAACAAATTTCATTTTTTATCGTA
ATCTTGTTAAGATTTAGATTTTTGCGGGAAAAGCTGACGCTAATCCTTGCTTGTTTTAGATCCACACTCG
GGAAAATTTAAACTGGTTAATTAATGTTGTGTTTGACTTGACTGTTGTGTTAGTCGTCTTAATATTTATA
ATAAAAACATGTTTGACTAAACGATATTTGTCTGAATATGATCCTTAATCTCACCCGCAACAAGTTCTTA
AACGAATAGCCTTTGAAGTCTATTCCTATCGAAGGAAAATGATTGGGTTACTACAAAAATGTCGATTATT
GTAAGAAAGTCATCGTGGTTTGAATGAACTAATGGTGAAACAATGCGTTAGTTTTAGGGTGTTGGCCGCG
CCTGACCGGCGTAGAGTCTGATTGGCAAGGGACTCGACTCATCTGAGCTTGTTTGGAAGAGCCGAGTCTC
GTTCTACAATTGTTGTCACCAGACTGAAAGGCATCGCTGACTCATTTGAACGGTTTGCTCTCGCCAGTTC
GTTTGAGTCGATTTGCTTGAACGAATCACGTGTCGTAATGTGGCCGGTTGTATCTGGTTCAGTGTGCATG
GAAAAGTGCGGGAACGCTAATATCATGACGCATGTTTCCCCCTGGCCTCATACATGGACCAAATTCGACT
CATGTCGAACTATTGAGCGATATCTTGGGTTAATATTCGAGACAAAAGTGGAACTGTGATTCGTGCGATT
TTTCTCTTAGCTCGGGTGGCGTAAAATGGCCCCGGTGACTTGGCAATCTCCATTTTACAAGTGTGGAGCC
CACATAACGGGAAGCGCTGGTCATTAAATGTTGGATTAACATTTTTTTTTTACAGAATCTATCACCTTAA
TTTCTAGATTCGGTTTTCTTTGTGGGTCTTAAGCATTAACATGCATTTATGTTCCTCTTGAATCCATCTT
ATTTCAGTTCTGGGAAGTCATTAGTGACGAGCATGGAATTGACCCAACAGGCAGTTACCATGGCGACAGT
GACCTTCAGCTGGACCGAATTAATGTTTATTATAATGAAGCCACAGGTGAGAGTCTAATTACTTTACTAA
TATTTTTCCTTTTTTTTATTTTTTTATTTATTTAATTTTTATGTATTTTTTTTATTAAATCTTTATTGTG
AACCCTGAAATTCTGGAATTTGTATTTTTTCTTTAGGTGGAAAGTATGTTCCACGTGCCGTGCTGGTGGA
TTTGGAGCCTGGTACAATGGACTCCGTGAGGTCTGGTCCATTTGGTCAGATCTTCAGACCAGACAACTTT
GTGTTCGGTATTTACCTTAATTTTTCACTCTTGTCCTCATTCAGAATCAAGGGTTTTCCCTGCTTAAAGA
ATTGAGGTTTTCCAATGCCATTAAATTTTGTGCCATCTCTGCCTATTAACAAACGGTCACGCCTACTGAC
AGACCCCAAGTTATGCTCCTGCACTGGTCGTGTGTTTTAACTATATTCAGTAGTAGCCTTTTTAAAGCCT
TTTTTTTTTTTTTTTGTAAGATTACAGTGTTTTAGCTAGCAAATTTATAACTTGTTAACCCAAGGAAAAA
CCCTTAGTAAAAACCCTTGTTTGTGCTTTGAGGTAAACCAAAGTAGTTAACAGTCGAAGAGAATCTTACA
TTTTTATTTTTGTACATTTTTCAAAATTGTACTAGGACTAGAATGGGTGTTGAATAATTTTAGGACCAAT
TTGGTGAGCGGTTATGATCCACTTCAAATGTTGACCGCTATAGAACATCTGATTTGAATACAATGGATCC
TGCAGTTGCTCCAAACAAAATTTGAATGGCAGATTGTGACCTGATATAGATCTACAGCAATGATCACATT
AAAACCATATTAACTGGATTTTTTTTATTTTTTCATATGAAGTTTTGGCAGTCTATTCATATTAAAACGA
TCTCTTAGAGACACTTTAGGATATTTTAGATGAGAAAATACCAATATTTAAAAATTAAATCCACATTTGA
TTAAATTATCCTAATTTAAAACAGATGGAAAATTATTTATTTTTAACGGTTGCATTCTCAAAACAAAAAA
AACGTACAAAATCAATAATCTATCAAACCGTCTATAGAACAATACGTGTAATATTTTACACTAATTCCTA
TCCAGAGAAACAACACCAGGGGCGTAGCAACTGCAAGGGAACGGTGGAAACGTCCCCCTCACTTTTACAG
ACCGGCCATTTAGAAACCGATTATTTTAAGAATGTAAACTTTTGGATTTCATACAGCTGCACCCCCTGTA
TATCCTATTTGCATGTATTAACTGAACTCCTGAATTTCTTATAGGCCAGAGTGGTGCTGGAAACAACTGG
GCCAAGGGCCACTACACTGAAGGAGCTGAGCTGGTTGATTCCGTTCTGGATGTGGTCCGAAAAGAGGCTG
AGAGCTGCGACTGTTAACAGGGCTTCCAACTCACTCACTCACTGGGTGGAGGTACAGGGTCTGGTATGGG
CACCCTCCTCATTAGCAAAATCCGCGAGGAGTATCCCGACCGCATCATGAACACCTTCAGCGTGGTGCCC
TCTCCTAAAGTCTCGGACACTGTGGTCGAGCCCTACAACGCCACACTGTCCGTCCATCAGCTAGTAGAGA
ACACAGACGAGACCTATTGTATTGATAACGAGGCCCTGTACGATATCTGCTTCCGCACACTCAAACTCAC
AACCCCCACATACGGAGACCTCAACCATCTCGTCTCCGCCACAATGAGCGGTGTGACCACTTGCTTGAGG
TTTCCAGGCCAGTTGAACGCTGATCTCCGTAAATTGGCGGTCAACATGGTGCCCTTCCCCCGACTGCACT
TCTTCATGCCTGGCTTCGCGCCTCTGACTAGCAGGGGAAGCCAGCAGTATCGTGCACTTACCGTTCCCGA
ACTCACCCAGCAGATGTTCGATGCCAAAAACATGATGGCTGCCTGCGACCCACGTCACGGCCGTTATCTG
ACGGTCGCCGCCGTCTTCCGTGGTCGCATGTCCATGAAGGAGGTGGACGAGCAGATGCTCAACGTCCAGA
ACAAGAACAGCAGCTACTTCGTTGAATGGATCCCAAACAACGTCAAGACCGCCGTCTGCGACATTCCACC
ACGAGGCCTCAAGATGGCCGCCACCTTCATCGGCAACAGCACCGCCATCCAGGAGCTCTTCAAGCGCATC
TCAGAGCAGTTCACGGCTATGTTCAGGCGCAAGGCTTTCCTGCATTGGTACACCGGAGAGGGCATGGATG
AGATGGAGTTCACAGAGGCCGAGAGCAACATGAACGACCTGGTGTCCGAGTACCAGCAGTACCAGGACGC
CACCGCTGAAGAGGAAGGGGAGTTTGAGGAGGAGGGAGAGGAGGAGCTCGCTTAAGGTACCGCGGGCCCG
GGATCCACCGGATCTAGATAACTGATCATAATCAGCCATACCACATTTGTAGAGGTTTTACTTGCTTTAA
AAAACCTCCCACACCTCCCCCTGAACCTGAAACATAAAATGAATGCAATTGTTGTTGTTAACTTGTTTAT
TGCAGCTTATAATGGTTACAAATAAAGCAATAGCATCACAAATTTCACAAATAAAGCATTTTTTTCACTG
CATTCTAGTTGTGGTTTGTCCAAACTCATCAATGTATCTTAACGCGTAAATTGTAAGCGTTAATATTTTG
TTAAAATTCGCGTTAAATTTTTGTTAAATCAGCTCATTTTTTAACCAATAGGCCGAAATCGGCAAAATCC
CTTATAAATCAAAAGAATAGACCGAGATAGGGT
[37 nt withheld, positions 5214-5250]
AAAGAACGTGGACTCCAACGTCAAAGG
[49 nt withheld, positions 5278-5326]
T
[91 nt withheld, positions 5328-5418]
G
[124 nt withheld, positions 5420-5543]
CAGGTGGCACTTTTCGGGGAAATGTGCGCGGAACCCCTATTTGTTTATTTTTCTAAATACATTCAAATAT
GTATCCGCTCATGAGACAATAACCCTGATAAATGCTTCAATAATATTGAAAAAGGAAGAGTCCTGAGGCG
GAAAGAACCAGCTGTGGAATGTGTGTCAGTTAGGGTGTGGAAAGTCCCCAGGCTCCCCAGCAGGCAGAAG
TATGCAAAGCATGCATCTCAATTAGTCAGCAACCAGGTGTGGAAAGTCCCCAGGCTCCCCAGCAGGCAGA
AGTATGCAAAGCATGCATCTCAATTAGTCAGCAACCATAGTCCCGCCCCTAACTCCGCCCATCCCGCCCC
TAACTCCGCCCAGTTCCGCCCATTCTCCGCCCCATGGCTGACTAATTTTTTTTATTTATGCAGAGGCCGA
GGCCGCCTCGGCCTCTGAGCTATTCCAGAAGTAGTGAGGAGGCTTTTTTGGAGGCCTAGGCTTTTGCAAA
GATCGATCAAGAGACAGGATGAGGATCGTTTCGCATGATTGAACAAGATGGATTGCACGCAGGTTCTCCG
GCCGCTTGGGTGGAGAGGCTATTCGGCTATGACTGGGCACAACAGACAATCGGCTGCTCTGATGCCGCCG
TGTTCCGGCTGTCAGCGCAGGGGCGCCCGGTTCTTTTTGTCAAGACCGACCTGTCCGGTGCCCTGAATGA
ACTGCAAGACGAGGCAGCGCGGCTATCGTGGCTGGCCACGACGGGCGTTCCTTGCGCAGCTGTGCTCGAC
GTTGTCACTGAAGCGGGAAGGGACTGGCTGCTATTGGGCGAAGTGCCGGGGCAGGATCTCCTGTCATCTC
ACCTTGCTCCTGCCGAGAAAGTATCCATCATGGCTGATGCAATGCGGCGGCTGCATACGCTTGATCCGGC
TACCTGCCCATTCGACCACCAAGCGAAACATCGCATCGAGCGAGCACGTACTCGGATGGAAGCCGGTCTT
GTCGATCAGGATGATCTGGACGAAGAGCATCAGGGGCTCGCGCCAGCCGAACTGTTCGCCAGGCTCAAGG
CGAGCATGCCCGACGGCGAGGATCTCGTCGTGACCCATGGCGATGCCTGCTTGCCGAATATCATGGTGGA
AAATGGCCGCTTTTCTGGATTCATCGACTGTGGCCGGCTGGGTGTGGCGGACCGCTATCAGGACATAGCG
TTGGCTACCCGTGATATTGCTGAAGAGCTTGGCGGCGAATGGGCTGACCGCTTCCTCGTGCTTTACGGTA
TCGCCGCTCCCGATTCGCAGCGCATCGCCTTCTATCGCCTTCTTGACGAGTTCTTCTGAGCGGGACTCTG
GGGTTCGAAATGACCGACCAAGCGACGCCCAACCTGCCATCACGAGATTTCGATTCCACCGCCGCCTTCT
ATGAAAGGTTGGGCTTCGGAATCGTTTTCCGGGACGCCGGCTGGATGATCCTCCAGCGCGGGGATCTCAT
GCTGGAGTTCTTCGCCCACCCTAGGGGGAGGCTAACTGAAACACGGAAGGAGACAATACCGGAAGGAACC
CGCGCTATGACGGCAATAAAAAGACAGAATAAAACGCACGGTGTTGGGTCGTTTGTTCATAAACGCGGGG
TTCGGTCCCAGGGCTGGCACTCTGTCGATACCCCACCGAGACCCCATTGGGGCCAATACGCCCGCGTTTC
TTCCTTTTCCCCACCCCACCCCCCAAGTTCGGGTGAAGGCCCAGGGCTCGCAGCCAACGTCGGGGCGGCA
GGCCCTGCCATAGCCTCAGGTTACTCATATATACTTTAGATTGATTTAAAACTTCATTTTTAATTTAAAA
GGATCTAGGTGAAGATCCTTTTTGATAATCTCATGACCAAAATCCCTTAACGTGAGTTTTCGTTCCACTG
AGCGTCAGACCCCGTAGAAAAGATCAAAGGATCTTCTTGAGATCCTTTTTTTCTGCGCGTAATCTGCTGC
TTGCAAACAAAAAAACCACCGCTACCAGCGGTGGTTTGTTTGCCGGATCAAGAGCTACCAACTCTTTTTC
CGAAGGTAACTGGCTTCAGCAGAGCGCAGATACCAAATACTGTCCTTCTAGTGTAGCCGTAGTTAGGCCA
CCACTTCAAGAACTCTGTAGCACCGCCTACATACCTCGCTCTGCTAATCCTGTTACCAGTGGCTGCTGCC
AGTGGCGATAAGTCGTGTCTTACCGGGTTGGACTCAAGACGATAGTTACCGGATAAGGCGCAGCGGTCGG
GCTGAACGGGGGGTTCGTGCACACAGCCCAGCTTGGAGCGAACGACCTACACCGAACTGAGATACCTACA
GCGTGAGCTATGAGAAAGCGCCACGCTTCCCGAAGGGAGAAAGGCGGACAGGTATCCGGTAAGCGGCAGG
GTCGGAACAGGAGAGCGCACGAGGGAGCTTCCAGGGGGAAACGCCTGGTATCTTTATAGTCCTGTCGGGT
TTCGCCACCTCTGACTTGAGCGTCGATTTTTGTGATGCTCGTCAGGGGGGCGGAGCCTATGGAAAAACGC
CAGCAACGCGGCCTTTTTACGGTTCCTGGCCTTTTGCTGGCCTTTTGCTCACATGTTCTTTCCTGCGTTA
TCCCCTGATTCTGTGGATAACCGTATTACCGCCATGCATTAGTTATTAATAGTAATCAATTACGGGGTCA
TTAGTTCATAGCCCATATATG
